>Addgene plasmid #53795 | CCT8_pCSdest | addgene partial sequence | sequence record 163569 | SP6 5'-ATTTAGGTGACACTATAG-3'
ATTCAAGGATCACAAGTTTGTACAAAAAAGCAGGCTGGTACCGGTCCGGAATTCCCGGGATATCGTCGAC
CCACGCGTCCGGAACTGCTTCCTGCAGGCTGGCCATGGCGCTTCACGTTCCCAAGGCTCCGGGCTTTGCC
CAGATGCTCAAGGAGGGAGCGAAACACTTTTCAGGATTAGAAGAGGCTGTGTATAGAAACATACAAGCTT
GCAAGGAGCTTGCCCAAACCACTCGTACAGCATATGGACCAAATGGAATGAACAAAATGGTTATCAACCA
CTTGGAGAAGTTGTTTGTGACAAACGATGCAGCAACTATTTTAAGAGAACTAGAAGTACAGCATCCTGCT
GCAAAAATGATTGTAATGGCTTCTCATATGCAAGAGCAAGAAGTTGGAGATGGCACAAACTTTGTTCTGG
TATTTGCTGGAGCTCTCCTGGAATTAGCTGAAGAACTTCTGAGGATTGGCCTGTCAGTTTCAGAGGTCAT
AGAAGGTTATGAAATAGCCTGCAGAAAAGCTCATGAGATTCTTCCTAATTTGGTATGTTGTTCTGCAAAA
AACCTTCGAGATATTGATGAAGTCTCATCTCTACTTCGTACCTCCATAATGAGTAAACAATATGGTAATG
AAGTATTTCTGGCCAAGCTTATTGCTCAGGCATGCGTATCTATTTTTCCTGATTCCGGCCATTTCAATGT
TGATAACATCAGAGTTTGTAAAATTCTGGGCTCTGGTATCAGTTCCTCTTCAGTATTGCATGGCATGGTT
TTTAAGAAGGAAACCGAAGGTGATGTAACATCTGTCAAAGATGCAAAAATAGCAGTGTACTCTTGTC
