>Addgene plasmid #53795 | CCT8_pCSdest | addgene partial sequence | sequence record 163570 | EBV-rev 5'-GTGGTTTGTCCAAACTCATC-3'
ATACGACTCACTATAGTTCTAGAGGCTCGAGAGGATCACCACTTTGTACAAGAAAGCTGGGTACGCGTAA
GCTTGGGCCCCTCGAGGGATACTCTAGAGCGGCCGCCCTTTTTTTTTTTTTTTGACAGTAACAATATGTT
TATTATAACATCCAGCCAAGAATACAAACACAAAATAACTCTTAATTTAAGGAGAATAAGAAAACATCAG
GTGATTCTTGAGTACTACTACAAATACAGCCTTCACCTACAGTAAAAATTAAGCCAATTTCAATCATTTT
GGTCATCATCCCAGTCTTTCTTCCCACTTGGAGGCTTGGGCCCACCAGCTGGTTTTGCCATGATGATCTG
ATCCACTCTAAGTACAGTGACTGCAGCATTAGTAGCGAGTTTGATAGCCCAATATTTTCCCAGGTAAGTA
TCTAGAATACCAGCTTCCAGCATGTCCTTTACAGCAGGGACTTCAGCCTCAATATCTAATCCAACGTTTT
TATTTCCTTCTTGATGTACTGCATAAAGTTTAGAGATTACTTCATTGGCCTTAACTCCAGAGTTTTCTGC
CAGTGCGCGGGGAATAGCTTCAAATGCCTCAGCAAACTTCTTAATAGCATACTGTTCAAGTCCAGGACAT
GTCTCTCCATATGATGTGATCTGTTTGGCTAATTCAATTTCTGTTGCTCCACCTCCGGGTACAAGACGTT
TATCCCTTGTAAGAACTTTGAAAGTATTAACACCATCGTCTACTGCCCTTTCTATGTCATCCATCAGATT
GTCTGTAGAGCCTCGAAGTACTATGGTAGAAATGGCGCCATCTTCCTTTTCATGCTTAAAAACCACCACC
TGAGTATCTCCAACTTCTGAGAGGTAA
