[The description below was written by a language model from this plasmid's Addgene catalogue record.]
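Description:
CCT8_pCSdest is a Gateway-derived expression clone in which a human CCT8 sequence has been recombined into the pCSDest destination vector, a pCS2-type backbone of about 4.1 kb listed as a mammalian expression vector. It is maintained in E. coli as a high-copy plasmid under ampicillin selection. The record gives no feature table, so the origin of replication, polyadenylation signal and recombination scars are not itemised, although a Gateway cloning route would normally leave att sites flanking the insert.

The insert is placed downstream of two promoters, CMV and SP6. CMV drives RNA polymerase II transcription when the plasmid is introduced directly into vertebrate cells. The SP6 phage promoter allows in vitro transcription of mRNA from the same template, an arrangement commonly used for preparing synthetic message for embryo injection. CCT8 encodes the theta subunit of the chaperonin-containing TCP1 complex and lies on human chromosome 21. The depositor comment points to a cDNA accession as the source clone. No epitope tags, fusion partners or reporters are recorded.

The insert size is listed as only 84 bp, far shorter than a full-length CCT8 coding sequence would be. The record does not explain whether this is a truncated fragment or a cataloguing error, so the actual content should be confirmed by sequencing. The associated publication surveyed the effects of expressing human chromosome 21 genes on early zebrafish development, which suggests this plasmid is one member of a clone set built for overexpression screening in embryos.
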