Addgene plasmid #53795: CCT8_pCSdest
Depositing lab: Roger Reeves. Depositing organization: Johns Hopkins University and School of Medicine. Publication: Survey of Human Chromosome 21 Gene Expression Effects on Early Development in Danio rerio. Edie S, Zaghloul NA, Leitch CC, Klinedinst DK, Lebron J, Thole JF, McCallion AS, Katsanis N, Reeves RH. G3 (Bethesda). 2018 Jul 2;8(7):2215-2223. doi: 10.1534/g3.118.200144. PubMed 29760202.
Backbone
  Vector backbone: pCSDest
  Backbone manufacturer: Lawson Lab (Addgene Plasmid 22423)
  Backbone size w/o insert (bp): 4095
  Vector type: Mammalian Expression
Growth in bacteria
  Bacterial resistance: Ampicillin, 100 μg/mL
  Growth temperature: 37°C
  Growth strain: Top10
  Copy number: High Copy
Gene/Insert
  Gene/Insert name: CCT8
  Species: H. sapiens (human)
  Insert size (bp): 84
  Entrez Gene: CCT8 (a.k.a. C21orf112, Cctq, D21S246, PRED71)
  Promoter: SP6 and CMV
  Cloning method: Gateway Cloning
  Sequencing primers: 5′ CMV-F; 3′ EBV-Rev
Terms and licenses: Academic/Nonprofit Terms; Industry Terms
Depositor comments: BC035472
How to cite: CCT8_pCSdest was a gift from Roger Reeves (Addgene plasmid # 53795 ; http://n2t.net/addgene:53795 ; RRID:Addgene_53795)
